Addgene plasmid #187109: pET51b_SNAP-ecDHFRmt
Purpose: Expression of SNAP-ecDHFRmt fusion in bacteria
Depositing lab: Kai Johnsson. Depositing organization: Max Planck Institute for Medical Research. Publication: Environmentally Sensitive Color-Shifting Fluorophores for Bioimaging. Wang L, Hiblot J, Popp C, Xue L, Johnsson K. Angew Chem Int Ed Engl. 2020 Dec 1;59(49):21880-21884. doi: 10.1002/anie.202008357. Epub 2020 Sep 28. PubMed 32762146.
Backbone
  Vector backbone: pET51b
  Vector type: Bacterial Expression
Growth in bacteria
  Bacterial resistance: Ampicillin, 100 μg/mL
  Growth temperature: 37°C
  Growth strain: DH5alpha
  Copy number: Low Copy
Gene/Insert
  Gene/Insert name: SNAP-ecDHFRmt
  Species: Synthetic; DHFR from E. coli
  Mutation: ecDHFR-R44L-H45Q
  Promoter: T7
  Tag / fusion protein: Strep (N terminal on insert); Hisx10 (C terminal on insert)
  Cloning method: Gibson Cloning
Terms and licenses: Academic/Nonprofit Terms; Industry Terms: Not Available to Industry
How to cite: pET51b_SNAP-ecDHFRmt was a gift from Kai Johnsson (Addgene plasmid # 187109 ; http://n2t.net/addgene:187109 ; RRID:Addgene_187109)
