[The description below was written by a language model from this plasmid's Addgene catalogue record and pLannotate feature annotations shown in this document.]
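Description:
pET51b_SNAP-ecDHFRmt is a 6,250 bp bacterial expression plasmid built on the pET51b backbone for producing a SNAP-tag–dihydrofolate reductase fusion protein in E. coli. It replicates from a pBR322-type ColE1 origin accompanied by the bom region and the rop gene. Rop holds copy number down, which agrees with the low-copy designation in the record. Selection is by ampicillin through the β-lactamase gene, and an f1 origin is also present, permitting single-stranded DNA production. The short tetracycline-resistance fragments and the small predicted E. coli open reading frame in the annotation are non-functional pBR322 remnants typical of pET backbones.

Expression is driven by a T7 promoter followed directly by a lac operator and the strong T7 gene 10 ribosome binding site, and it ends at the T7 terminator. The plasmid carries its own lacI gene, so transcription stays repressed until IPTG is added in a host that supplies T7 RNA polymerase. The open reading frame begins with an N-terminal Strep-Tag II. Next comes the SNAP-tag, annotated as a fragment of human MGMT (O6-alkylguanine-DNA alkyltransferase) because SNAP is engineered from that enzyme and reacts covalently with benzylguanine-linked substrates. E. coli DHFR (folA) follows, carrying the R44L and H45Q substitutions. The record lists a C-terminal 10×His tag, which the automated annotation does not mark as such. The brief "SET1" hit just before the terminator is probably an annotation artefact.

The two tags allow sequential affinity purification of full-length protein. The stated purpose is only bacterial expression of the fusion. The associated publication concerns environmentally sensitive, colour-shifting fluorophores for bioimaging, which suggests the purified protein is used for in vitro labelling and probe characterisation.
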