Features (pLannotate 1.2.2; 20 found; start..end, strand, type, name):
    999..1076    -  promoter       lacI promoter: lacI
   1084..1363    -  CDS            TcR (fragment): tetracycline efflux protein; tet; confers resistance to tetracycline
   1389..1407    +  promoter       T7 promoter: promoter for bacteriophage T7 RNA polymerase
   1408..1432    +  protein_bind   lac operator: The lac repressor binds to the lac operator to inhibit transcription in E. coli. This inhibition can be relieved by adding lactose or isopropyl-β-D-thiogalactopyranoside (IPTG). lac repressor encoded by lacI
   1447..1469    +  RBS            RBS: efficient ribosome binding site from bacteriophage T7 gene 10 (Olins and Rangwala, 1989)
   1485..1508    +  CDS            Strep-Tag II: peptide that binds Strep-Tactin®, an engineered form of streptavidin
   1539..2084    +  CDS            MGMT (fragment): MGMT_HUMAN - Experimental evidence at protein level: Swiss-Prot protein existence level 1. Involved in the cellular defense against the biological effects of O6-methylguanine (O6-MeG) and O4-methylthymine (O4-MeT) in DNA. Repairs the methylated nucleobase in DNA by stoichiometrically transferring the methyl group to a cysteine residue in the enzyme. This is a suicide reaction: the enzyme is irreversibly inactivated. From Homo sapiens (Human).
   2127..2603    +  CDS            ecDHFR: E. coli dihydrofolate reductase; folA
   2675..2692    +  CDS            SET1 (fragment): solubility-enhancement tag derived from T7 phage gene 10B
   2700..2747    +  terminator     T7 terminator: transcription terminator for bacteriophage T7 RNA polymerase
   2784..3239    +  rep_origin     f1 ori (sequence partly withheld): f1 bacteriophage origin of replication; arrow indicates direction of (+) strand synthesis
   3354..4214    -  CDS            AmpR: β-lactamase; bla; confers resistance to ampicillin, carbenicillin, and related antibiotics
   4215..4307    -  promoter       AmpR promoter: bla
   4388..4976    +  rep_origin     ori: high-copy-number ColE1/pMB1/pBR322/pUC origin of replication
   5162..5301    -  misc_feature   bom: basis of mobility region from pBR322
   5403..5594    -  CDS            rop: Rop protein, which maintains plasmids at low copy number; rop
   5611..5991    +  CDS            YPB1_ECOLX: Protein predicted: Swiss-Prot protein existence level 4. From Escherichia coli.
   6053..6117    -  CDS            TcR (fragment): tetracycline efflux protein; tet; confers resistance to tetracycline
   6132..6153    -  protein_bind   CAP binding site: CAP binding activates transcription in the presence of cAMP. E. coli catabolite activator protein
   6166..998     -  CDS            lacI (across the origin): lac repressor; lacI; The lac repressor binds to the lac operator to inhibit transcription in E. coli. This inhibition can be relieved by adding lactose or isopropyl-β-D-thiogalactopyranoside (IPTG).
>Addgene plasmid #187109 | pET51b_SNAP-ecDHFRmt | addgene full sequence | sequence record 367385 | Addgene NGS Result
TTGGGCGCCAGGGTGGTTTTTCTTTTCACCAGTGAGACGGGCAACAGCTGATTGCCCTTCACCGCCTGGC
CCTGAGAGAGTTGCAGCAAGCGGTCCACGCTGGTTTGCCCCAGCAGGCGAAAATCCTGTTTGATGGTGGT
TAACGGCGGGATATAACATGAGCTGTCTTCGGTATCGTCGTATCCCACTACCGAGATGTCCGCACCAACG
CGCAGCCCGGACTCGGTAATGGCGCGCATTGCGCCCAGCGCCATCTGATCGTTGGCAACCAGCATCGCAG
TGGGAACGATGCCCTCATTCAGCATTTGCATGGTTTGTTGAAAACCGGACATGGCACTCCAGTCGCCTTC
CCGTTCCGCTATCGGCTGAATTTGATTGCGAGTGAGATATTTATGCCAGCCAGCCAGACGCAGACGCGCC
GAGACAGAACTTAATGGGCCCGCTAACAGCGCGATTTGCTGGTGACCCAATGCGACCAGATGCTCCACGC
CCAGTCGCGTACCGTCTTCATGGGAGAAAATAATACTGTTGATGGGTGTCTGGTCAGAGACATCAAGAAA
TAACGCCGGAACATTAGTGCAGGCAGCTTCCACAGCAATGGCATCCTGGTCATCCAGCGGATAGTTAATG
ATCAGCCCACTGACGCGTTGCGCGAGAAGATTGTGCACCGCCGCTTTACAGGCTTCGACGCCGCTTCGTT
CTACCATCGACACCACCACGCTGGCACCCAGTTGATCGGCGCGAGATTTAATCGCCGCGACAATTTGCGA
CGGCGCGTGCAGGGCCAGACTGGAGGTGGCAACGCCAATCAGCAACGACTGTTTGCCCGCCAGTTGTTGT
GCCACGCGGTTGGGAATGTAATTCAGCTCCGCCATCGCCGCTTCCACTTTTTCCCGCGTTTTCGCAGAAA
CGTGGCTGGCCTGGTTCACCACGCGGGAAACGGTCTGATAAGAGACACCGGCATACTCTGCGACATCGTA
TAACGTTACTGGTTTCACATTCACCACCCTGAATTGACTCTCTTCCGGGCGCTATCATGCCATACCGCGA
AAGGTTTTGCGCCATTCGATGGTGTCCGGGATCTCGACGCTCTCCCTTATGCGACTCCTGCATTAGGAAG
CAGCCCAGTAGTAGGTTGAGGCCGTTGAGCACCGCCGCCGCAAGGAATGGTGCATGCAAGGAGATGGCGC
CCAACAGTCCCCCGGCCACGGGGCCTGCCACCATACCCACGCCGAAACAAGCGCTCATGAGCCCGAAGTG
GCGAGCCCGATCTTCCCCATCGGTGATGTCGGCGATATAGGCGCCAGCAACCGCACCTGTGGCGCCGGTG
ATGCCGGCCACGATGCGTCCGGCGTAGAGGATCGAGATCGATCTCGATCCCGCGAAATTAATACGACTCA
CTATAGGGGAATTGTGAGCGGATAACAATTCCCCTCTAGAAATAATTTTGTTTAACTTTAAGAAGGAGAT
ATACCATGGCAAGCTGGAGCCACCCGCAGTTCGAAAAGGGTGCAGATGACGACGACAAGGTACCGCATAT
GGATAAAGACTGCGAAATGAAACGCACTACCCTGGACAGCCCGCTGGGTAAACTGGAACTGAGCGGTTGC
GAGCAGGGCCTGCACGAAATCATTTTCCTGGGCAAAGGTACGAGCGCTGCGGATGCGGTCGAAGTACCGG
CTCCGGCTGCGGTTCTGGGTGGCCCGGAGCCGCTGATGCAGGCTACCGCATGGCTGAACGCATATTTTCA
CCAGCCAGAGGCGATTGAAGAGTTCCCTGTACCGGCCCTGCATCACCCGGTATTTCAGCAGGAATCCTTT
ACCCGTCAGGTACTGTGGAAACTGCTGAAAGTAGTGAAATTCGGCGAGGTGATCTCCTATTCCCATCTGG
CGGCGCTGGCTGGCAACCCAGCGGCAACTGCGGCGGTGAAAACCGCTCTGTCTGGTAATCCGGTGCCAAT
TCTGATCCCGTGCCACCGTGTGGTTCAGGGCGACCTGGACGTAGGTGGCTACGAAGGCGGCCTGGCTGTG
AAAGAATGGCTGCTGGCGCACGAAGGTCACCGTCTGGGTAAACCAGGCCTGGGCGAATTCGGCGGAAGCG
GAGGAAGTGGCGGCTCTGGCGGATCGATGATCAGTCTGATTGCGGCGTTAGCGGTAGATCGCGTTATCGG
CATGGAAAACGCCATGCCGTGGAACCTGCCTGCCGATCTCGCCTGGTTTAAACGCAACACCTTAAATAAA
CCCGTGATTATGGGCCGCCATACCTGGGAATCAATCGGTCGTCCGTTGCCAGGACGCAAAAATATTATCC
TCAGCAGTCAACCGGGTACGGACGATCGCGTAACGTGGGTGAAGTCGGTGGATGAAGCCATCGCGGCGTG
TGGTGACGTACCAGAAATCATGGTGATTGGCGGCGGTCGCGTTTATGAACAGTTCTTGCCAAAAGCGCAA
AAACTGTATCTGACGCATATCGACGCAGAAGTGGAAGGCGACACCCATTTCCCGGATTACGAGCCGGATG
ACTGGGAATCGGTATTCAGCGAATTCCACGATGCTGATGCGCAGAACTCTCACAGCTATTGCTTTGAGAT
TCTGGAGCGGCGGGGAGCTCCGGGCTTCTCCTCAATTTCCGCTCATCACCACCATCATCACCATCACCAC
CACTAATTAACCTAGGCTGCTGCCACCGCTGAGCAATAACTAGCATAACCCCTTGGGGCCTCTAAACGGG
TCTTGAGGGGTTTTTTGCTGAAAGGAGGAACTATATCCGGATTGGCGAATGGG
[124 nt withheld, positions 2784-2907]
C
[91 nt withheld, positions 2909-2999]
A
[49 nt withheld, positions 3001-3049]
CCTTTGACGTTGGAGTCCACGTTCTTT
[37 nt withheld, positions 3077-3113]
ACCCTATCTCGGTCTATTCTTTTGATTTATAAGGGATTTTGCCGATTTCGGCCTATTGGTTAAAAAATGA
GCTGATTTAACAAAAATTTAACGCGAATTTTAACAAAATATTAACGTTTACAATTTCTGGCGGCACGATG
GCATGAGATTATCAAAAAGGATCTTCACCTAGATCCTTTTAAATTAAAAATGAAGTTTTAAATCAATCTA
AAGTATATATGAGTAAACTTGGTCTGACAGTTACCAATGCTTAATCAGTGAGGCACCTATCTCAGCGATC
TGTCTATTTCGTTCATCCATAGTTGCCTGACTCCCCGTCGTGTAGATAACTACGATACGGGAGGGCTTAC
CATCTGGCCCCAGTGCTGCAATGATACCGCGAGACCCACGCTCACCGGCTCCAGATTTATCAGCAATAAA
CCAGCCAGCCGGAAGGGCCGAGCGCAGAAGTGGTCCTGCAACTTTATCCGCCTCCATCCAGTCTATTAAT
TGTTGCCGGGAAGCTAGAGTAAGTAGTTCGCCAGTTAATAGTTTGCGCAACGTTGTTGCCATTGCTACAG
GCATCGTGGTGTCACGCTCGTCGTTTGGTATGGCTTCATTCAGCTCCGGTTCCCAACGATCAAGGCGAGT
TACATGATCCCCCATGTTGTGCAAAAAAGCGGTTAGCTCCTTCGGTCCTCCGATCGTTGTCAGAAGTAAG
TTGGCCGCAGTGTTATCACTCATGGTTATGGCAGCACTGCATAATTCTCTTACTGTCATGCCATCCGTAA
GATGCTTTTCTGTGACTGGTGAGTACTCAACCAAGTCATTCTGAGAATAGTGTATGCGGCGACCGAGTTG
CTCTTGCCCGGCGTCAATACGGGATAATACCGCGCCACATAGCAGAACTTTAAAAGTGCTCATCATTGGA
AAACGTTCTTCGGGGCGAAAACTCTCAAGGATCTTACCGCTGTTGAGATCCAGTTCGATGTAACCCACTC
GTGCACCCAACTGATCTTCAGCATCTTTTACTTTCACCAGCGTTTCTGGGTGAGCAAAAACAGGAAGGCA
AAATGCCGCAAAAAAGGGAATAAGGGCGACACGGAAATGTTGAATACTCATACTCTTCCTTTTTCAATCA
TGATTGAAGCATTTATCAGGGTTATTGTCTCATGAGCGGATACATATTTGAATGTATTTAGAAAAATAAA
CAAATAGGTCATGACCAAAATCCCTTAACGTGAGTTTTCGTTCCACTGAGCGTCAGACCCCGTAGAAAAG
ATCAAAGGATCTTCTTGAGATCCTTTTTTTCTGCGCGTAATCTGCTGCTTGCAAACAAAAAAACCACCGC
TACCAGCGGTGGTTTGTTTGCCGGATCAAGAGCTACCAACTCTTTTTCCGAAGGTAACTGGCTTCAGCAG
AGCGCAGATACCAAATACTGTCCTTCTAGTGTAGCCGTAGTTAGGCCACCACTTCAAGAACTCTGTAGCA
CCGCCTACATACCTCGCTCTGCTAATCCTGTTACCAGTGGCTGCTGCCAGTGGCGATAAGTCGTGTCTTA
CCGGGTTGGACTCAAGACGATAGTTACCGGATAAGGCGCAGCGGTCGGGCTGAACGGGGGGTTCGTGCAC
ACAGCCCAGCTTGGAGCGAACGACCTACACCGAACTGAGATACCTACAGCGTGAGCTATGAGAAAGCGCC
ACGCTTCCCGAAGGGAGAAAGGCGGACAGGTATCCGGTAAGCGGCAGGGTCGGAACAGGAGAGCGCACGA
GGGAGCTTCCAGGGGGAAACGCCTGGTATCTTTATAGTCCTGTCGGGTTTCGCCACCTCTGACTTGAGCG
TCGATTTTTGTGATGCTCGTCAGGGGGGCGGAGCCTATGGAAAAACGCCAGCAACGCGGCCTTTTTACGG
TTCCTGGCCTTTTGCTGGCCTTTTGCTCACATGTTCTTTCCTGCGTTATCCCCTGATTCTGTGGATAACC
GTATTACCGCCTTTGAGTGAGCTGATACCGCTCGCCGCAGCCGAACGACCGAGCGCAGCGAGTCAGTGAG
CGAGGAAGCGGAAGAGCGCCTGATGCGGTATTTTCTCCTTACGCATCTGTGCGGTATTTCACACCGCAAT
GGTGCACTCTCAGTACAATCTGCTCTGATGCCGCATAGTTAAGCCAGTATACACTCCGCTATCGCTACGT
GACTGGGTCATGGCTGCGCCCCGACACCCGCCAACACCCGCTGACGCGCCCTGACGGGCTTGTCTGCTCC
CGGCATCCGCTTACAGACAAGCTGTGACCGTCTCCGGGAGCTGCATGTGTCAGAGGTTTTCACCGTCATC
ACCGAAACGCGCGAGGCAGCTGCGGTAAAGCTCATCAGCGTGGTCGTGAAGCGATTCACAGATGTCTGCC
TGTTCATCCGCGTCCAGCTCGTTGAGTTTCTCCAGAAGCGTTAATGTCTGGCTTCTGATAAAGCGGGCCA
TGTTAAGGGCGGTTTTTTCCTGTTTGGTCACTGATGCCTCCGTGTAAGGGGGATTTCTGTTCATGGGGGT
AATGATACCGATGAAACGAGAGAGGATGCTCACGATACGGGTTACTGATGATGAACATGCCCGGTTACTG
GAACGTTGTGAGGGTAAACAACTGGCGGTATGGATGCGGCGGGACCAGAGAAAAATCACTCAGGGTCAAT
GCCAGCGCTTCGTTAATACAGATGTAGGTGTTCCACAGGGTAGCCAGCAGCATCCTGCGATGCAGATCCG
GAACATAATGGTGCAGGGCGCTGACTTCCGCGTTTCCAGACTTTACGAAACACGGAAACCGAAGACCATT
CATGTTGTTGCTCAGGTCGCAGACGTTTTGCAGCAGCAGTCGCTTCACGTTCGCTCGCGTATCGGTGATT
CATTCTGCTAACCAGTAAGGCAACCCCGCCAGCCTAGCCGGGTCCTCAACGACAGGAGCACGATCATGCT
AGTCATGCCCCGCGCCCACCGGAAGGAGCTGACTGGGTTGAAGGCTCTCAAGGGCATCGGTCGAGATCCC
GGTGCCTAATGAGTGAGCTAACTTACATTAATTGCGTTGCGCTCACTGCCCGCTTTCCAGTCGGGAAACC
TGTCGTGCCAGCTGCATTAATGAATCGGCCAACGCGCGGGGAGAGGCGGTTTGCGTA
